>Addgene plasmid #250905 | pSB-CMV-MCS-Puro ArfGAP1_ALPS1_ALPS2-mKate2-P2A-EGFP-LMNB1 | addgene full sequence | sequence record 498468 | Addgene NGS Result
AAGCTTGTTGACATTGATTATTGACTAGTTATTAATAGTAATCAATTACGGGGTCATTAGTTCATAGCCC
ATATATGGAGTTCCGCGTTACATAACTTACGGTAAATGGCCCGCCTGGCTGACCGCCCAACGACCCCCGC
CCATTGACGTCAATAATGACGTATGTTCCCATAGTAACGCCAATAGGGACTTTCCATTGACGTCAATGGG
TGGAGTATTTACGGTAAACTGCCCACTTGGCAGTACATCAAGTGTATCATATGCCAAGTACGCCCCCTAT
TGACGTCAATGACGGTAAATGGCCCGCCTGGCATTATGCCCAGTACATGACCTTATGGGACTTTCCTACT
TGGCAGTACATCTACGTATTAGTCATCGCTATTACCATGGTGATGCGGTTTTGGCAGTACATCAATGGGC
GTGGATAGCGGTTTGACTCACGGGGATTTCCAAGTCTCCACCCCATTGACGTCAATGGGAGTTTGTTTTG
GCACCAAAATCAACGGGACTTTCCAAAATGTCGTAACAACTCCGCCCCATTGACGCAAATGGGCGGTAGG
CGTGTACGGTGGGAGGTCTATATAAGCAGAGCTCTCTGGCTAACTAGAGAACCCACTGCTTACTGGCTTA
TCGAAATTAATACGACTCACTATAGGGAGACCCAAGCTGGCTAGCGCCACCATGCCTCAGAAGAAAGAAG
ATGACTTCCTCAACAACGCCATGTCCTCCCTGTACTCGGGCTGGAGCAGCTTCACCACTGGAGCCAGCCG
GTTTGCCTCGGCAGCCAAGGAGGGCGCTACAAAGTTTGGATCCCAAGCGAGTCAGAAGGCGTCCGAGCTG
GGCCACAGCCTGAACGAGAACGTCCTCAAGCCTGCGCAGGAGAAGGTGAAGGAGGGAAAGATTTTTGATG
ATGTCTCCAGTGGGGTCTCTCAGTTGGCGTCCAAGGTCCAGGGAGTCGGTAGTAAGGGATGGCGGGACGT
CACCACCTTTTTTTCGGGGAAAGCAGAGGGCCCCTTGGACAGCGGACCGGTCATGGTGTCTAAGGGCGAA
GAGCTGATTAAGGAGAACATGCACATGAAGCTGTACATGGAGGGCACCGTGAACAACCACCACTTCAAGT
GCACATCCGAGGGCGAAGGCAAGCCCTACGAGGGCACCCAGACCATGAGAATCAAGGCCGTCGAGGGCGG
CCCTCTCCCCTTCGCCTTCGACATCCTGGCTACCAGCTTCATGTACGGCAGCAAAACCTTCATCAACCAC
ACCCAGGGCATCCCCGACTTCTTTAAGCAGTCCTTCCCTGAGGGCTTCACATGGGAGAGAGTCACCACAT
ACGAAGACGGGGGCGTGCTGACCGCTACCCAGGACACCAGCCTCCAGGACGGCTGCCTCATCTACAACGT
CAAGATCAGAGGGGTGAACTTCCCATCCAACGGCCCTGTGATGCAGAAGAAAACACTCGGCTGGGAGGCC
TCCACCGAGACCCTGTACCCCGCTGACGGCGGCCTGGAAGGCAGAGCCGACATGGCCCTGAAGCTCGTGG
GCGGGGGCCACCTGATCTGCAACTTGAAGACCACATACAGATCCAAGAAACCCGCTAAGAACCTCAAGAT
GCCCGGCGTCTACTATGTGGACAGAAGACTGGAAAGAATCAAGGAGGCCGACAAAGAGACCTACGTCGAG
CAGCACGAGGTGGCTGTGGCCAGATACTGCGACCTCCCTAGCAAACTGGGGCACAAACTGACCGGACTCA
GATCTCGAGCTCAAGCTTCGAATTCCCGGGTCGGAAGCGGAGCTACTAACTTCAGCCTGCTGAAGCAGGC
TGGAGACGTGGAGGAGAACCCTGGACCTAGATCCATGGTGAGCAAGGGCGAGGAGCTGTTCACCGGGGTG
GTGCCCATCCTGGTCGAGCTGGACGGCGACGTAAACGGCCACAAGTTCAGCGTGTCCGGCGAGGGCGAGG
GCGATGCCACCTACGGCAAGCTGACCCTGAAGTTCATCTGCACCACCGGCAAGCTGCCCGTGCCCTGGCC
CACCCTCGTGACCACCCTGACCTACGGCGTGCAGTGCTTCAGCCGCTACCCCGACCACATGAAGCAGCAC
GACTTCTTCAAGTCCGCCATGCCCGAAGGCTACGTCCAGGAGCGCACCATCTTCTTCAAGGACGACGGCA
ACTACAAGACCCGCGCCGAGGTGAAGTTCGAGGGCGACACCCTGGTGAACCGCATCGAGCTGAAGGGCAT
CGACTTCAAGGAGGACGGCAACATCCTGGGGCACAAGCTGGAGTACAACTACAACAGCCACAACGTCTAT
ATCATGGCCGACAAGCAGAAGAACGGCATCAAGGTGAACTTCAAGATCCGCCACAACATCGAGGACGGCA
GCGTGCAGCTCGCCGACCACTACCAGCAGAACACCCCCATCGGCGACGGCCCCGTGCTGCTGCCCGACAA
CCACTACCTGAGCACCCAGTCCGCCCTGAGCAAAGACCCCAACGAGAAGCGCGATCACATGGTCCTGCTG
GAGTTCGTGACCGCCGCCGGGATCACTCTCGGCATGGACGAGCTGTACAAGAGATCTATGGCGAGCGCGG
CGTGTACTCCGGCCGGGCAGCAGTCGTTGTCCCGCGGCACCAGCAGCACTCCACTGAGCCCCGCGCGGAT
CTCCAGGCTGCAAGAGAAAGAGGAGCTGCAGCAGCTCAATGACCGGCTTGCCGCCTACATCGACACAGTC
CGTAGTCTGGAGTCCGAGAACAGCGTCCTGCAAATACAGATCAGAGAACGAGAGGATGTGCGGAACCGCG
AGCTCACGGGGCTCAGAACACTCTACGAAACCGAGCTGGCGGACGCACGGAAGGCGCTTGATGACACGGC
ACGGGAGCGCGCACGATTGCAGATTGAACTGGGCAAGATTAAAAGCGAGCAAGAGCAGCTACAGCACACA
TATGCCAAGAAAGATGCTGACCTCACCAGCTCTCAGAACCGACTAAAAGATGTTGAAGCCCTGTTGAACG
CTAAAGAAGCTGCACTAAACACAGCCGTCTCTGAAAGGAAGACTCTGGAAAACACTCTATCTGATCTGCA
GATCCGTGTCCAGGAGTTGGAAGGAGGGTTGATCTCCGCTAAGAAGCAGCTGTCAGATGAGACCCTGCTG
CGTGTGGATCTGGAGAACCGCTGTCAGAGCCTTATGGAGGAACTTGAATTTAGGAAAAACATGTTTGAAG
AGGAAATCAAAGATACACGTCGTAGACATGAGACCCGTCTTGTCGAGGTGGATTCAGGTCGTCAGATGGA
GTATGAGTTTAAACTGGCTCAGGCTCTGACTGACATGAGACAGCAGCATGATGAGCAAGTCAAACTTTAT
AAGGAGGAGATGGAGCAGACATACGTGTCCAAGCTGGAGAACATTCGTTTGTCATCTGAGATGAACAGCT
CTTCAGCTAGTATGGCCCGTGAGGAGCTTCGAGAGTCTACACTGAGAGTTGAGAGTTTGGCAGGTCAACT
TGCAAATCTGCAGAAAGAGGCTCGTGCCTGGCAGGATCGCATTAATGAACTGGAGGGGGCTCTTAGCCAT
GAGAAAGATTTAAGCCGTAGGTTGCTGGCAGAGAAAGAGCGCGAGATTGCTGAGATCAGAGCCAAGATGC
AGCAGCAGCTGGATGAGTATGAGCAACTGCTGGACGTCAAACTAGCGCTGGACATGGAGATCAATGCTTA
CAGAAAGCTTCTGGAGGGAGAAGAAGAAAGGTTGAAACTGTCTCCAAGTCCTTCATCTCGTGTGACTGTG
TCACGAGCATCCTCCAGTCGCAGTGTTCGTACTACCCGTGGCAAGAGAAAGCGTGTGGATGTGGAGGAGT
CGGAGGCAAGCAGCAGTGTCAGTATCGCTCATTCTGCATCTGCCACTGGAAACGTCTCCATCGATGAGCT
GGATGTAGATGGGAAGTTCATCCGCTTGCACAACAACTCTGAGCAGGACCAGCCGATGGCAGGATTTCAG
CTGACCAGGACTATTGGAGAAGTTACTGCAACATATAAATTCACTGCAAAATACAATCTGAAGGCTGGAC
AGAAAGTGACGATCTGGGCATCTAATGCAGGCATAAGCTCCAACCCTCCTGCTGACCTGATATGGAAGAA
CCAGCCTTCATGGGGGACTGGGGAGAACATAAAAGTGGCTCTTTTGAGCCCAGCAGGAGAGGAAGTAGCT
GTGAGAAGCACAGTATTCAAGACTGCAGTGGAAGATGAAGACGACGATGAGGAGGAAGAAAAGGAAGCTG
AAGTCATTGAGGAGCATTTCTATCACCAGCAGGGAGATCCACGCGCTGCTAAGAGAGGATGTTTGATCAT
GTAATCTAGAGGGCCCGTTTAAACCCGCTGATCAGCCTCGACTGTGCCTTCTAGTTGCCAGCCATCTGTT
GTTTGCCCCTCCCCCGTGCCTTCCTTGACCCTGGAAGGTGCCACTCCCACTGTCCTTTCCTAATAAAATG
AGGAAATTGCATCGCATTGTCTGAGTAGGTGTCATTCTATTCTGGGGGGTGGGGTGGGGCAGGACAGCAA
GGGGGAGGATTGGGAAGACAATAGCAGGCATGCTGGGGATGCGGTGGGCTCTATGGACCGGACTGAGGCG
GAAAGAACCAGCTGTGGAATGTGTGTCAGTTAGGGTGTGGAAAGTCCCCAGGCTCCCCAGCAGGCAGAAG
TATGCAAAGCATGCATCTCAATTAGTCAGCAACCAGGTGTGGAAAGTCCCCAGGCTCCCCAGCAGGCAGA
AGTATGCAAAGCATGCATCTCAATTAGTCAGCAACCATAGTCCCGCCCCTAACTCCGCCCATCCCGCCCC
TAACTCCGCCCAGTTCCGCCCATTCTCCGCCCCATGGCTGACTAATTTTTTTTATTTATGCAGAGGCCGA
GGCCGCCTCGGCCTCTGAGCTATTCCAGAAGTAGTGAGGAGGCTTTTTTGGAGGCCTAGGCTTTTGCAAA
AAGCTAGATTTTCTGACCCTAGCCACCATGACCGAGTACAAGCCCACGGTGCGCCTCGCCACCCGCGACG
ACGTCCCCCGGGCCGTACGCACCCTCGCCGCCGCGTTCGCCGACTACCCCGCCACGCGCCACACCGTCGA
CCCGGACCGCCACATCGAGCGGGTCACCGAGCTGCAAGAACTCTTCCTCACGCGCGTCGGGCTCGACATC
GGCAAGGTGTGGGTCGCGGACGACGGCGCCGCGGTGGCGGTCTGGACCACGCCGGAGAGCGTCGAAGCGG
GGGCGGTGTTCGCCGAGATCGGCCCGCGCATGGCCGAGTTGAGCGGTTCCCGGCTGGCCGCGCAGCAACA
GATGGAAGGCCTCCTGGCGCCGCACCGGCCCAAGGAGCCCGCGTGGTTCCTGGCCACCGTCGGCGTGTCG
CCCGACCACCAGGGCAAGGGTCTGGGCAGCGCCGTCGTGCTCCCCGGAGTGGAGGCGGCCGAGCGCGCCG
GGGTGCCCGCCTTCCTGGAGACCTCCGCGCCCCGCAACCTCCCCTTCTACGAGCGGCTCGGCTTCACCGT
CACCGCCGACGTCGAGGTGCCCGAAGGACCGCGCACCTGGTGCATGACCCGCAAGCCCGGTGCCTGAGGA
TCTCGAGCTCGATGAGTTTGGACAAACCACAACTAGAATGCAGTGAAAAAAATGCTTTATTTGTGAAATT
TGTGATGCTATTGCTTTATTTGTAACCATTATAAGCTGCAATAAACAAGTTAACAACAACAATTGCATTC
ATTTTATGTTTCAGGTTCAGGGGGAGGTGTGGGAGGTTTTTTAAAGCAAGTAAAACCTCTACAAATGTGG
TACTTAAGAGGGATCGATAAGGATCTAGCTTGTGGAAGGCTACTCGAAATGTTTGACCCAAGTTAAACAA
TTTAAAGGCAATGCTACCAAATACTAATTGAGTGTATGTAAACTTCTGACCCACTGGGAATGTGATGAAA
GAAATAAAAGCTGAAATGAATCATTCTCTCTACTATTATTCTGATATTTCACATTCTTAAAATAAAGTGG
TGATCCTAACTGACCTAAGACAGGGAATTTTTACTAGGATTAAATGTCAGGAATTGTGAAAAAGTGAGTT
TAAATGTATTTGGCTAAGGTGTATGTAAACTTCCGACTTCAACTGTATAGGGATCCTCTAGCTAGAGTCG
ACCTCGAGGGGGGGCCCGGTACCCAGCTTTTGTTCCCTTTAGTGAGGGTTAATTGCGCGCTTGGCGTAAT
CATGGTCATAGCTGTTTCCTGTGTGAAATTGTTATCCGCTCACAATTCCACACAACATACGAGCCGGAAG
CATAAAGTGTAAAGCCTGGGGTGCCTAATGAGTGAGCTAACTCACATTAATTGCGTTGCGCTCACTGCCC
GCTTTCCAGTCGGGAAACCTGTCGTGCCAGCTGCATTAATGAATCGGCCAACGCGCGGGGAGAGGCGGTT
TGCGTATTGGGCGCTCTTCCGCTTCCTCGCTCACTGACTCGCTGCGCTCGGTCGTTCGGCTGCGGCGAGC
GGTATCAGCTCACTCAAAGGCGGTAATACGGTTATCCACAGAATCAGGGGATAACGCAGGAAAGAACATG
TGAGCAAAAGGCCAGCAAAAGGCCAGGAACCGTAAAAAGGCCGCGTTGCTGGCGTTTTTCCATAGGCTCC
GCCCCCCTGACGAGCATCACAAAAATCGACGCTCAAGTCAGAGGTGGCGAAACCCGACAGGACTATAAAG
ATACCAGGCGTTTCCCCCTGGAAGCTCCCTCGTGCGCTCTCCTGTTCCGACCCTGCCGCTTACCGGATAC
CTGTCCGCCTTTCTCCCTTCGGGAACCGTGGCGCTTTCTCATAGCTCACGCTGTAGGTATCTCAGTTCGG
TGTAGGTCGTTCGCTCCAAGCTGGGCTGTGTGCACGAACCCCCCGTTCAGCCCGACCGCTGCGCCTTATC
CGGTAACTATCGTCTTGAGTCCAACCCGGTAAGACACGACTTATCGCCACTGGCAGCAGCCACTGGTAAC
AGGATTAGCAGAGCGAGGTATGTAGGCGGTGCTACAGAGTTCTTGAAGTGGTGGCCTAACTACGGCTACA
CTAGAAGAACAGTATTTGGTATCTGCGCTCTGCTGAAGCCAGTTACCTTCGGAAAAAGAGTTGGTAGCTC
TTGATCCGGCAAACAAACCACCGCTGGTAGCGGTGGTTTTTTTGTTTGCAAGCAGCAGATTACGCGCAGA
AAAAAAGGATCTCAAGAAGATCCTTTGATCTTTTCTACGGGGTCTGACGCTCAGTGGAACGAAAACTCAC
GTTAAGGGATTTTGGTCATGAGATTATCAAAAAGGATCTTCACCTAGATCCTTTTAAATTAAAAATGAAG
TTTTAAATCAATCTAAAGTATATATGAGTAAACTTGGTCTGACAGTTACCAATGCTTAATCAGTGAGGCA
CCTATCTCAGCGATCTGTCTATTTCGTTCATCCATAGTTGCCTGACTCCCCGTCGTGTAGATAACTACGA
TACGGGAGGGCTTACCATCTGGCCCCAGTGCTGCAATGATACCGCGAGACCCACGCTCACCGGCTCCAGA
TTTATCAGCAATAAACCAGCCAGCCGGAAGGGCCGAGCGCAGAAGTGGTCCTGCAACTTTATCCGCCTCC
ATCCAGTCTATTAATTGTTGCCGGGAAGCTAGAGTAAGTAGTTCGCCAGTTAATAGTTTGCGCAACGTTG
TTGCCATTGCTACAGGCATCGTGGTGTCACGCTCGTCGTTTGGTATGGCTTCATTCAGCTCCGGTTCCCA
ACGATCAAGGCGAGTTACATGATCCCCCATGTTGTGCAAAAAAGCGGTTAGCTCCTTCGGTCCTCCGATC
GTTGTCAGAAGTAACTTGGCCGCAGTGTTATCACTCATGGTTATGGCAGCACTGCATAATTCTCTTACTG
TCATGCCATCCGTAAGATGCTTTTCTGTGACTGGTGAGTACTCAACCAAGTCATTCTGAGAATAGTGTAT
GCGGCGACCGAGTTGCTCTTGCCCGGCGTCAATACGGGATAATACCGCGCCACATAGCAGAACTTTAAAA
GTGCTCATCATTGGAAAACGTTCTTCGGGGCGAAAACTCTCAAGGATCTTACCGCTGTTGAGATCCAGTT
CGATGTAACCCACTCGTGCACCCAACTGATCTTCAGCATCTTTTACTTTCACCAGCGTTTCTGGGTGAGC
AAAAACAGGAAGGCAAAATGCCGCAAAAAAGGGAATAAGGGCGACACGGAAATGTTGAATACTCATACTC
TTCCTTTTTCAATATTATTGAAGCATTTATCAGGGTTATTGTCTCATGAGCGGATACATATTTGAATGTA
TTTAGAAAAATAAACAAATAGGGGTTCCGCGCACATTTCCCCGAAAAGTGCCACCTG
[34 nt withheld, positions 8388-8421]
A
[89 nt withheld, positions 8423-8511]
C
[91 nt withheld, positions 8513-8603]
A
[49 nt withheld, positions 8605-8653]
CCTTTGACGTTGGAGTCCACGTTCTTT
[37 nt withheld, positions 8681-8717]
ACCCTATCTCGGTCTATTCTTTTGATTTATAAGGGATTTTGCCGATTTCGGCCTATTGGTTAAAAAATGA
GCTGATTTAACAAAAATTTAACGCGAATTTTAACAAAATATTAACGCTTACAATTTCCATTCGCCATTCA
GGCTGCGCAACTGTTGGGAAGGGCGATCGGTGCGGGCCTCTTCGCTATTACGCCAGCTGGCGAAAGGGGG
ATGTGCTGCAAGGCGATTAAGTTGGGTAACGCCAGGGTTTTCCCAGTCACGACGTTGTAAAACGACGGCC
AGTGAGCGCGCGTAATACGACTCACTATAGGGCGAATTGGAGCTCGGATCCCTATACAGTTGAAGTCGGA
AGTTTACATACACTTAAGTTGGAGTCATTAAAACTCGTTTTTCAACTACTCCACAAATTTCTTGTTAACA
AACAATAGTTTTGGCAAGTCAGTTAGGACATCTACTTTGTGCATGACACAAGTCATTTTTCCAACAATTG
TTTACAGACAGATTATTTCACTTATAATTCACTGTATCACAATTCCAGTGGGTCAGAAGTTTACATACAC
TAAGTTGACTGTGCCTTTAAACAGCTTGGAAAATTCCAGAAAATGATGTCATGGCTTTAG
Features (pLannotate 1.2.2; 27 found; start..end, strand, type, name):
     10..389     +  enhancer       CMV enhancer: human cytomegalovirus immediate early enhancer
    390..593     +  promoter       CMV promoter: human cytomegalovirus (CMV) immediate early promoter
    589..622     +  LTR            5' LTR (truncated) (fragment): truncated 5' long terminal repeat (LTR) from HIV-1
    638..656     +  promoter       T7 promoter: promoter for bacteriophage T7 RNA polymerase
    685..1023    +  CDS            ARFGAP1 (fragment): ARFG1_HUMAN - Also known as ARF1GAP. Experimental evidence at protein level: Swiss-Prot protein existence level 1. GTPase-activating protein (GAP) for the ADP ribosylation factor 1 (ARF1). Involved in membrane trafficking and /or vesicle transport. Promotes hydrolysis of the ARF1-bound GTP and thus, is required for the dissociation of coat proteins from Golgi-derived membranes and vesicles, a prerequisite for vesicle's fusion with target compartment. Probably regulates ARF1-mediated transport via its interaction with the KDELR proteins and TMED2. Overexpression induces the redistribution of th
   1033..1739    +  CDS            TagRFP (fragment): monomeric derivative of red fluorescent protein from Entacmaea quadricolor (Merzlyak et al., 2007) mammalian codon-optimized
   1742..1775    +  misc_feature   MCS (fragment): multiple cloning site
   1855..2571    +  CDS            EGFP: EGFP is a basic (constitutively fluorescent) green fluorescent protein published in 1996, derived from Aequorea victoria. It is reported to be a rapidly-maturing weak dimer with moderate acid sensitivity.
   2578..4341    +  CDS            LMNB1: LMNB1_HUMAN - Also known as LMN2, LMNB. Experimental evidence at protein level: Swiss-Prot protein existence level 1. Lamins are components of the nuclear lamina, a fibrous layer on the nucleoplasmic side of the inner nuclear membrane, which is thought to provide a framework for the nuclear envelope and may also interact with chromatin. From Homo sapiens (Human).
   4382..4606    +  polyA_signal   bGH poly(A) signal: bovine growth hormone polyadenylation signal
   4613..4970    +  promoter       SV40 promoter: SV40 enhancer and early promoter
   4998..5597    +  CDS            PuroR: puromycin N-acetyltransferase; pac from Streptomyces alboniger; confers resistance to puromycin
   5640..5721    -  polyA_signal   SV40 poly(A) signal: SV40 polyadenylation signal
   5744..5812    -  CDS            large T antigen (fragment): large T antigen from SV40 (simian virus 40)
   5837..5906    +  CDS            SB100X (fragment): hyperactive variant of the Sleeping Beauty transposase (Mátés et al., 2009)
   6157..6183    +  misc_feature   MCS (fragment): pBluescript multiple cloning site
   6196..6214    -  promoter       T3 promoter: promoter for bacteriophage T3 RNA polymerase
   6259..6275    -  protein_bind   lac operator: The lac repressor binds to the lac operator to inhibit transcription in E. coli. This inhibition can be relieved by adding lactose or isopropyl-β-D-thiogalactopyranoside (IPTG). lac repressor encoded by lacI
   6283..6313    -  promoter       lac promoter: promoter for the E. coli lac operon
   6328..6349    -  protein_bind   CAP binding site: CAP binding activates transcription in the presence of cAMP. E. coli catabolite activator protein
   6362..6454    -  CDS            lacI (fragment): lac repressor; lacI; The lac repressor binds to the lac operator to inhibit transcription in E. coli. This inhibition can be relieved by adding lactose or isopropyl-β-D-thiogalactopyranoside (IPTG).
   6637..7225    -  rep_origin     ori: high-copy-number ColE1/pMB1/pBR322/pUC origin of replication
   7396..8256    -  CDS            AmpR: β-lactamase; bla; confers resistance to ampicillin, carbenicillin, and related antibiotics
   8257..8361    -  promoter       AmpR promoter: bla
   8388..8843    +  rep_origin     f1 ori (sequence partly withheld): f1 bacteriophage origin of replication; arrow indicates direction of (+) strand synthesis
   8847..9002    -  CDS            lacZα (fragment): LacZα fragment of β-galactosidase; lacZ fragment
   9010..9028    +  promoter       T7 promoter: promoter for bacteriophage T7 RNA polymerase
