[The description below was written by a language model from this plasmid's Addgene catalogue record and pLannotate feature annotations shown in this document.]
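Description:
pSB-CMV-MCS-Puro ArfGAP1_ALPS1_ALPS2-mKate2-P2A-EGFP-LMNB1 is a 9.3 kb mammalian expression plasmid that produces two differently coloured fusion proteins from a single transcript. The catalogue lists the backbone as pcDNA 3.1. The "pSB" name and a short Sleeping Beauty-related match downstream of the puromycin cassette hint at a transposon-type vector, but no transposon inverted repeats are annotated, so the record does not establish this. In bacteria the plasmid is maintained at high copy through a ColE1/pUC-type origin and selected with ampicillin (AmpR). An f1 origin and pBluescript-derived remnants (lac promoter/operator, lacZα fragment, T3 and T7 promoters) are also present. Mammalian cells carrying the construct can be selected with puromycin, since PuroR is driven by the SV40 early promoter and followed by an SV40 polyadenylation signal.

The payload is driven by the CMV enhancer/promoter and terminated by the bGH poly(A) signal. The first open reading frame encodes only amino acids 192–304 of human ARFGAP1, the region containing the ALPS1 and ALPS2 motifs, fused at its C terminus to the red fluorescent protein mKate2. The annotation software labels this as a TagRFP fragment, consistent with the relatedness of the two proteins. According to the construct name, a P2A self-cleaving peptide follows; it is not annotated but would lie in the gap before EGFP. It separates the first product from EGFP fused to the N terminus of lamin B1. The catalogue gives the lamin as zebrafish lmnb1, whereas the feature table matched it to the human homologue. The stated purpose is dual-colour expression of the two tagged proteins in mammalian cell lines. The associated publication concerns nuclear membrane mechanotransduction.
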