Addgene plasmid #250905: pSB-CMV-MCS-Puro ArfGAP1_ALPS1_ALPS2-mKate2-P2A-EGFP-LMNB1
Purpose: Dual color expression of mKate2 tagged human ARFGAP1 ALPS 1-2 and EGFP tagged zebrafish LaminB1 in mammallian cell lines
Depositing lab: Philipp Niethammer. Depositing organization: Memorial Sloan-Kettering Cancer Center. Publication: Endoplasmic reticulum disruption stimulates nuclear membrane mechanotransduction. Shen Z, Gelashvili Z, Niethammer P. Nat Cell Biol. 2025 Dec 9. doi: 10.1038/s41556-025-01820-9. PubMed 41366519.
Backbone
  Vector backbone: pcDNA 3.1
  Backbone size w/o insert (bp): 5662
  Total vector size (bp): 9337
  Vector type: Mammalian Expression
  Selectable markers: Puromycin
Growth in bacteria
  Bacterial resistance: Ampicillin, 100 μg/mL
  Growth temperature: 37°C
  Growth strain: DH5alpha
  Copy number: High Copy
Gene/Insert
  Gene/Insert name: ArfGAP1-mKate2-P2A-EGFP-Lamin B1 (alt name: ArfGAP1 ALPS1 and ALPS2 domains, Lamin B1)
  Species: H. sapiens (human), D. rerio (zebrafish)
  Insert size (bp): 3675
  Mutation: ARFGAP1 amino acids 192–304 only
  Entrez Gene: lmnb1 (a.k.a. fc06g01, wu:fc06g01); ARFGAP1 (a.k.a. ARF1GAP, HRIHFB2281)
  Promoter: CMV
  Tag / fusion protein: mKate2 on ArfGAP1 (C terminal on insert); EGFP on LMNB1 (N terminal on insert)
  Cloning method: Restriction Enzyme; 5′ cloning site NheI (not destroyed); 3′ cloning site XbaI (not destroyed)
  Sequencing primers: 5′ cgcaaatgggcggtaggcgtg (CMV-Forward); 3′ tagaaggcacagtcgagg (BGHR)
Terms and licenses: Academic/Nonprofit Terms; Industry Terms: Not Available to Industry
How to cite: pSB-CMV-MCS-Puro ArfGAP1_ALPS1_ALPS2-mKate2-P2A-EGFP-LMNB1 was a gift from Philipp Niethammer (Addgene plasmid # 250905 ; http://n2t.net/addgene:250905 ; RRID:Addgene_250905)
